>Addgene plasmid #91110 | pTRANS_211 | addgene full sequence | sequence record 182086 | Addgene NGS Result
GTAGGCGGTGCTACAGAGTTCTTGAAGTGGTGGCCTAACTACGGCTACACTAGAAGGACAGTATTTGGTA
TCTGCGCTCTGCTGAAGCCAGTTACCTTCGGAAAAAGAGTTGGTAGCTCTTGATCCGGCAAACAAACCAC
CGCTGGTAGCGGTGGTTTTTTTGTTTGCAAGCAGCAGATTACGCGCAGAAAAAAAGGATCTCAAGAAGAT
CCTTTGATCTTTTCTACGGGGTCTGACGCTCAGTGGAACGAAAACTCACGTTAAGGGATTTTGGTCATGC
ATTCTAGGTACTAAAACAATTCATCCAGTAAAATATAATATTTTATTTTCTCCCAATCAGGCTTGATCCC
CAGTAAGTCAAAAAATAGCTCGACATACTGTTCTTCCCCGATATCCTCCCTGATCGACCGGACGCAGAAG
GCAATGTCATACCACTTGTCCGCCCTGCCGCTTCTCCCAAGATCAATAAAGCCACTTACTTTGCCATCTT
TCACAAAGATGTTGCTGTCTCCCAGGTCGCCGTGGGAAAAGACAAGTTCCTCTTCGGGCTTTTCCGTCTT
TAAAAAATCATACAGCTCGCGCGGATCTTTAAATGGAGTGTCTTCTTCCCAGTTTTCGCAATCCACATCG
GCCAGATCGTTATTCAGTAAGTAATCCAATTCGGCTAAGCGGCTGTCTAAGCTATTCGTATAGGGACAAT
CCGATATGTCGATGGAGTGAAAGAGCCTGATGCACTCCGCATACAGCTCGATAATCTTTTCAGGGCTTTG
TTCATCTTCATACTCTTCCGAGCAAAGGACGCCATCGGCCTCACTCATGAGCAGATTGCTCCAGCCATCA
TGCCGTTCAAAGTGCAGGACCTTTGGAACAGGCAGCTTTCCTTCCAGCCATAGCATCATGTCCTTTTCCC
GTTCCACATCATAGGTGGTCCCTTTATACCGGCTGTCCGTCATTTTTAAATATAGGTTTTCATTTTCTCC
CACCAGCTTATATACCTTAGCAGGAGACATTCCTTCCGTATCTTTTACGCAGCGGTATTTTTCGATCAGT
TTTTTCAATTCCGGTGATATTCTCATTTTAGCCATTTATTATTTCCTTCCTCTTTTCTACAGTATTTAAA
GATACCCCAAGAAGCTAATTATAACAAGACGAACTCCAATTCACTGTTCCTTGCATTCTAAAACCTTAAA
TACCAGAAAACAGCTTTTTCAAAGTTGTTTTCAAAGTTGGCGTATAACATAGTATCGACGGAGCCGATTT
TGAAACCGCGGTGATCACAGGCAGCAACGCTCTGTCATCGTTACAATCAACATGCTACCCTCCGCGAGAT
CATCCGTGTTTCAAACCCGGCAGCTTAGTTGCCGTTCTTCCGAATAGCATCGGTAACATGAGCAAAGTCT
GCCGCCTTACAACGGCTCTCCCGCTGACGCCGTCCCGGACTGATGGGCTGCCTGTATCGAGTGGTGATTT
TGTGCCGAGCTGCCGGTCGGGGAGCTGTTGGCTGGCTGGTGGCAGGATATATTGTGGTGTAAACAAATTG
ACGCTTAGACAACTTAATAACACATTGCGGACGTTTTTAATGTACTGAATTAACGCCGAATTAATTCGGG
GGATCTGGATTTTAGTACTGGATTTTGGTTTTAGGAATTAGAAATTTTATTGATAGAAGTATTTTACAAA
TACAAATACATACTAAGGGTTTCTTATATGCTCAACACATGAGCGAAACCCTATAGGAACCCTAATTCCC
TTATCTGGGAACTACTCACACATTATTATGGAGAAACTCGAGCTTGTCGATCGACAGATCCCGGTCGGCA
TCTACTCTATTTCTTTGCCCTCGGACGAGTGCTGGGGCGTCGGTTTCCACTATCGGCGAGTACTTCTACA
CAGCCATCGGTCCAGACGGCCGCGCTTCTGCGGGCGATTTGTGTACGCCCGACAGTCCCGGCTCCGGATC
GGACGATTGCGTCGCATCGACCCTGCGCCCAAGCTGCATCATCGAAATTGCCGTCAACCAAGCTCTGATA
GAGTTGGTCAAGACCAATGCGGAGCATATACGCCCGGAGTCGTGGCGATCCTGCAAGCTCCGGATGCCTC
CGCTCGAAGTAGCGCGTCTGCTGCTCCATACAAGCCAACCACGGCCTCCAGAAGAAGATGTTGGCGACCT
CGTATTGGGAATCCCCGAACATCGCCTCGCTCCAGTCAATGACCGCTGTTATGCGGCCATTGTCCGTCAG
GACATTGTTGGAGCCGAAATCCGCGTGCACGAGGTGCCGGACTTCGGGGCAGTCCTCGGCCCAAAGCATC
AGCTCATCGAGAGCCTGCGCGACGGACGCACTGACGGTGTCGTCCATCACAGTTTGCCAGTGATACACAT
GGGGATCAGCAATCGCGCATATGAAATCACGCCATGTAGTGTATTGACCGATTCCTTGCGGTCCGAATGG
GCCGAACCCGCTCGTCTGGCTAAGATCGGCCGCAGCGATCGCATCCATGGCCTCCGCGACCGGCTGCAGA
ACAGCGGGCAGTTCGGTTTCAGGCAGGTCTTGCAACGTGACACCCTGTGCACGGCGGGAGATGCAATAGG
TCAGGCTCTCGCTGAATTCCCCAATGTCAAGCACTTCCGGAATCGGGAGCGCGGCCGATGCAAAGTGCCG
ATAAACATAACGATCTTTGTAGAAACCATCGGCGCAGCTATTTACCCGCAGGACATATCCACGCCCTCCT
ACATCGAAGCTGAAAGCACGAGATTCTTCGCCCTCCGAGAGCTGCATCAGGTCGGACACGCTGTCGAACT
TTTCGATCAGAAACTTCTCGACAGACGTCGCGGTGAGTTCAGGCTTTTTCATATCTCATTGCCCCCCGGA
TCTGCGAAAGCTCGAGAGAGATAGATTTGTAGAGAGAGACTGGTGATTTCAGCGTGTCCTCTCCAAATGA
AATGAACTTCCTTATATAGAGGAAGGGTCTTGCGAAGGATAGTGGGATTGTGCGTCATCCCTTACGTCAG
TGGAGATATCACATCAATCCACTTGCTTTGAAGACGTGGTTGGAACGTCTTCTTTTTCCACGATGCTCCT
CGTGGGTGGGGGTCCATCTTTGGGACCACTGTCGGCAGAGGCATCTTGAACGATAGCCTTTCCTTTATCG
CAATGATGGCATTTGTAGGTGCCACCTTCCTTTTCTACTGTCCTTTTGATGAAGTGACAGATAGCTGGGC
AATGGAATCCGAGGAGGTTTCCCGATATTACCCTTTGTTGAAAAGTCTCAATAGCCCTTTGGTCTTCTGA
GACTGTATCTTTGATATTCTTGGAGTAGACGAGAGTGTCGTGCTCCACCATGTTCACATCAATCCACTTG
CTTTGAAGACGTGGTTGGAACGTCTTCTTTTTCCACGATGCTCCTCGTGGGTGGGGGTCCATCTTTGGGA
CCACTGTCGGCAGAGGCATCTTGAACGATAGCCTTTCCTTTATCGCAATGATGGCATTTGTAGGTGCCAC
CTTCCTTTTCTACTGTCCTTTTGATGAAGTGACAGATAGCTGGGCAATGGAATCCGAGGAGGTTTCCCGA
TATTACCCTTTGTTGAAAAGTCTCAATAGCCCTTTGGTCTTCTGAGACTGTATCTTTGATATTCTTGGAG
TAGACGAGAGTGTCGTGCTCCACCATGTTGGCAAGCTGCTCTAGCCAATACGCAAACCGCCTCTCCCCGC
GCGTTGGCCGATTCATTAATGCAGCTGGCACGACAGGTTTCCCGACTGGAAAGCGGGCAGTGAGCGCAAC
GCAATTAATGTGAGTTAGCTCACTCATTAGGCACCCCAGGCTTTACACTTTATGCTTCCGGCTCGTATGT
TGTGTGGAATTGTGAGCGGATAACAATTTCACACAGGAAACAGCTATGACATGATTACGAATTCGAGCTC
AAAGTTTAACGCGTTAGCAGAAGGCATGTTGTTGTGACTCCGAGGGGTTGCCTCAAACTCTATCTTATAA
CCGGCGTGGAGGCATGGAGGCAGGGGTATTTTGGTCATTTTAATAGATAGTGGAAAATGACGTGGAATTT
ACTTAAAGACGAAGTCTTTGCGACAAGGGGGGGCCCACGCCGAATTTAATATTACCGGCGTGGCCCCCCC
TTATCGCGAGTGCTTTAGCACGAGCGGTCCAGATTTAAAGTAGAAAATTTCCCGCCCACTAGGGTTAAAG
GTGTTCACACTATAAAAGCATATACGATGTGATGGTATTTGATGGAGCGTATATTGTATCAGGTATTTCC
GTTGGATACGAATTATTCGTACGACCCTCGGTACCGATCAAAAGCAGGTGACAAGTTTGTACAAAAAAGC
TGAACGAGAAACGTAAAATGATATAAATATCAATATATTAAATTAGATTTTGCATAAAAAACAGACTACA
TAATACTGTAAAACACAACATATCCAGTCACTATGGCGGCCGCATTAGGCACCCCAGGCTTTACACTTTA
TGCTTCCGGCTCGTATAATGTGTGGATTTTGAGTTAGGATCCGTCGAGATTTTCAGGAGCTAAGGAAGCT
AAAATGGAGAAAAAAATCACTGGATATACCACCGTTGATATATCCCAATGGCATCGTAAAGAACATTTTG
AGGCATTTCAGTCAGTCGCTCAATGTACCTATAACCAGACCGTTCAGCTGGATATTACGGCCTTTTTAAA
GACCGTAAAGAAAAATAAGCACAAGTTTTATCCGGCCTTTATTCACATTCTTGCCCGCCTGATGAATGCT
CATCCGGAATTCCGTATGGCAATGAAAGACGGTGAGCTGGTGATATGGGATAGTGTTCACCCTTGTTACA
CCGTTTTCCATGAGCAAACTGAAACGTTTTCATCGCTCTGGAGTGAATACCACGACGATTTCCGGCAGTT
TCTACACATATATTCGCAAGATGTGGCGTGTTACGGTGAAAACCTGGCCTATTTCCCTAAAGGGTTTATT
GAGAATATGTTTTTCGTCTCAGCCAATCCCTGGGTGAGTTTCACCAGTTTTGATTTAAACGTGGCCAATA
TGGACAACTTCTTCGCCCCCGTTTTCACCATGGGCAAATATTATACGCAAGGCGACAAGGTGCTGATGCC
GCTGGCGATTCAGGTTCATCATGCCGTTTGTGATGGCTTCCATGTCGGCAGAATGCTTAATGAATTACAA
CAGTACTGCGATGAGTGGCAGGCGGGGCGTAATCTAGAGGATCCGGCTTACTAAAAGCCAGATAACAGTA
TGCGTATTTGCGCGCTGATTTTTGCGGTATAAGAATATATACTGATATGTATACCCGAAGTATGTCAAAA
AGAGGTATGCTATGAAGCAGCGTATTACAGTGACAGTTGACAGCGACAGCTATCAGTTGCTCAAGGCATA
TATGATGTCAATATCTCCGGTCTGGTAAGCACAACCATGCAGAATGAAGCCCGTCGTCTGCGTGCCGAAC
GCTGGAAAGCGGAAAATCAGGAAGGGATGGCTGAGGTCGCCCGGTTTATTGAAATGAACGGCTCTTTTGC
TGACGAGAACAGGGGCTGGTGAAATGCAGTTTAAGGTTTACACCTATAAAAGAGAGAGCCGTTATCGTCT
GTTTGTGGATGTACAGAGTGATATTATTGACACGCCCGGGCGACGGATGGTGATCCCCCTGGCCAGTGCA
CGTCTGCTGTCAGATAAAGTCCCCCGTGAACTTTACCCGGTGGTGCATATCGGGGATGAAAGCTGGCGCA
TGATGACCACCGATATGGCCAGTGTGCCGGTCTCCGTTATCGGGGAAGAAGTGGCTGATCTCAGCCACCG
CGAAAATGACATCAAAAACGCCATTAACCTGATGTTCTGGGGAATATAAATGTCAGGCTCCCTTATACAC
AGCCAGTCTGCAGGTCGACCATAGTGACTGGATATGTTGTGTTTTACAGTATTATGTAGTCTGTTTTTTA
TGCAAAATCTAATTTAATATATTGATATTTATATCATTTTACGTTTCTCGTTCAGCTTTCTTGTACAAAG
TGGTCACCTGCAAAAAGTGTTTGATCGCCGGCGGTACCGAGTGTACTTCAAGTCAGTGGGAAATCAATAA
AATGATTATTTTATGAATATATTTCATTGTGCAAGTAGATAGAAATTACATATGTTACATAACACACGAA
ATAAACAAAAAAAGACAATCCAAAAACAAACACCCCAAAAAAAATAATCACTTTAGATAAACTCGTATGA
GGAGAGGCACGTTCAGTGACTCGACGATTCCCGAGCAAAAAAAGTCTCCCCGTCACACATGTAGTGGGTG
ACGCAATTATCTTTAAAGTAATCCTTCTGTTGACTTGTCATTGATAACATCCAGTCTTCGTCAGGATTGC
AAAGAATTATAGAAGGGATCCCACCTTTTATTTTCTTCTTTTTTCCATATTTAGGGTTGACAGTGAAATC
AGACTGGCAACCTATTAATTGCTTCCACAATGGGACGAACTTGAAGGGGATGTCGTCGATGATATTATAG
GTGGCGTGTTCATCGTAGTTGGTGAAATCGATGGTACCGTTCCAATAGTTGTGTCGTCCGAGACTTCTAG
CCCAGGTGGTCTTTCCGGTACGAGTTGGTCCGCAGATGTAGAGGCTGGGGTGTCGGATTCCATTCCTTCC
ATTGTCCTTGTTAAATCGGCCATCCATTCAAGGTCAGATTGAGCTTGTTGGTATGAGACAGGATGTATGT
AAGTATAAGCGTCTATGCTTACATGGTATAGATGGGTTTCCCTCCAGGAGTGTAGATCTTCGTGGCAGCG
AAGATCTGATTCTGTGAAGGGCGACACATACGGTTCAGGTTGTGGAGGGAATAATTTGTTGGCTGAATAT
TCCAGCCATTGAAGCTTTGTTGCCCATTCATGAGGGAATTCTTCCTTGATCATGTCAAGATATTCCTCCT
TAGACGTTGCAGTCTGGATAATAGTTCTCCATCGTGCGTCAGATTTGCGAGGAGAAACCTTATGATCTCG
GAAATCTCCTCTGGTTTTAATATCTCCGTCCTTTGATATGTAATCAAGGACTTGTTTAGAGTTTCTAGCT
GGCTGGATATTAGGGTGATTTCCTTCAAAATCGAAAAAAGAAGGATCCCTAATACAAGGTTTTTTATCAA
GCTGGAGAAGAGCATGATAGTGGGTAGTGCCATCTTGATGAAGCTCAGAAGCAACACCAAGGAAGAAAAT
AAGAAAAGGTGTGAGTTTCTCCCAGAGAAACTGGAATAAATCATCTCTTTGAGATGAGCACTTGGGATAG
GTAAGGAAAACATATTTAGATTGGAGTCTGAAGTTCTTACTAGCAGAAGGCATGTTGTTGTGACTCCGAG
GGGTTGCCTCAAACTCTATCTTATAACCGGCGTGGAGGCATGGAGGCAGGGGTATTTTGGTCATTTTAAT
AGATAGTGGAAAATGACGTGGAATTTACTTAAAGACGAAGTCTTTGCGACAAGGGGGGGCCCACGCCGAA
TTTAATATTACCGGCGTGGCCCCCCCTTATCGCGAGTGCTTTAGCACGAGCGGTCCAGATTTAAAGTAGA
AAATTTCCCGCCCACTAGGGTTAAAGGTGTTCACACTATAAAAGCATATACGATGTGATGGTATTTGATG
GAGCGTATATTGTATCAGGTATTTCCGTTGGATACGAATTATTCGTACGACCCTCATAGTTTAAACTATC
AGTGTTTGACAGGATATATTGGCGGGTAAACCTAAGAGAAAAGAGCGTTTATTAGAATAATCGGATATTT
AAAAGGGCGTGAAAAGGTTTATCCGTTCGTCCATTTGTATGTGCATGCCAACCACAGGGTTCCCCTCGGG
ATCAAAGTACTTTGATCCAACCCCTCCGCTGCTATAGTGCAGTCGGCTTCTGACGTTCAGTGCAGCCGTC
TTCTGAAAACGACATGTCGCACAAGTCCTAAGTTACGCGACAGGCTGCCGCCCTGCCCTTTTCCTGGCGT
TTTCTTGTCGCGTGTTTTAGTCGCATAAAGTAGAATACTTGCGACTAGAACCGGAGACATTACGCCATGA
ACAAGAGCGCCGCCGCTGGCCTGCTGGGCTATGCCCGCGTCAGCACCGACGACCAGGACTTGACCAACCA
ACGGGCCGAACTGCACGCGGCCGGCTGCACCAAGCTGTTTTCCGAGAAGATCACCGGCACCAGGCGCGAC
CGCCCGGAGCTGGCCAGGATGCTTGACCACCTACGCCCTGGCGACGTTGTGACAGTGACCAGGCTAGACC
GCCTGGCCCGCAGCACCCGCGACCTACTGGACATTGCCGAGCGCATCCAGGAGGCCGGCGCGGGCCTGCG
TAGCCTGGCAGAGCCGTGGGCCGACACCACCACGCCGGCCGGCCGCATGGTGTTGACCGTGTTCGCCGGC
ATTGCCGAGTTCGAGCGTTCCCTAATCATCGACCGCACCCGGAGCGGGCGCGAGGCCGCCAAGGCCCGAG
GCGTGAAGTTTGGCCCCCGCCCTACCCTCACCCCGGCACAGATCGCGCACGCCCGCGAGCTGATCGACCA
GGAAGGCCGCACCGTGAAAGAGGCGGCTGCACTGCTTGGCGTGCATCGCTCGACCCTGTACCGCGCACTT
GAGCGCAGCGAGGAAGTGACGCCCACCGAGGCCAGGCGGCGCGGTGCCTTCCGTGAGGACGCATTGACCG
AGGCCGACGCCCTGGCGGCCGCCGAGAATGAACGCCAAGAGGAACAAGCATGAAACCGCACCAGGACGGC
CAGGACGAACCGTTTTTCATTACCGAAGAGATCGAGGCGGAGATGATCGCGGCCGGGTACGTGTTCGAGC
CGCCCGCGCACGGCTCAACCGTGCGGCTGCATGAAATCCTGGCCGGTTTGTCTGATGCCAAGCTGGCGGC
CTGGCCGGCCAGCTTGGCCGCTGAAGAAACCGAGCGCCGCCGTCTAAAAAGGTGATGTGTATTTGAGTAA
AACAGCTTGCGTCATGCGGTCGCTGCGTATATGATGCGATGAGTAAATAAACAAATACGCAAGGGGAACG
CATGAAGGTTATCGCTGTACTTAACCAGAAAGGCGGGTCAGGCAAGACGACCATCGCAACCCATCTAGCC
CGCGCCCTGCAACTCGCCGGGGCCGATGTTCTGTTAGTCGATTCCGATCCCCAGGGCAGTGCCCGCGATT
GGGCGGCCGTGCGGGAAGATCAACCGCTAACCGTTGTCGGCATCGACCGCCCGACGATTGACCGCGACGT
GAAGGCCATCGGCCGGCGCGACTTCGTAGTGATCGACGGAGCGCCCCAGGCGGCGGACTTGGCTGTGTCC
GCGATCAAGGCAGCCGACTTCGTGCTGATTCCGGTGCAGCCAAGCCCTTACGACATATGGGCCACCGCCG
ACCTGGTGGAGCTGGTTAAGCAGCGCATTGAGGTCACGGATGGAAGGCTACAAGCGGCCTTTGTCGTGTC
GCGGGCGATCAAAGGCACGCGCATCGGCGGTGAGGTTGCCGAGGCGCTGGCCGGGTACGAGCTGCCCATT
CTTGAGTCCCGTATCACGCAGCGCGTGAGCTACCCAGGCACTGCCGCCGCCGGCACAACCGTTCTTGAAT
CAGAACCCGAGGGCGACGCTGCCCGCGAGGTCCAGGCGCTGGCCGCTGAAATTAAATCAAAACTCATTTG
AGTTAATGAGGTAAAGAGAAAATGAGCAAAAGCACAAACACGCTAAGTGCCGGCCGTCCGAGCGCACGCA
GCAGCAAGGCTGCAACGTTGGCCAGCCTGGCAGACACGCCAGCCATGAAGCGGGTCAACTTTCAGTTGCC
GGCGGAGGATCACACCAAGCTGAAGATGTACGCGGTACGCCAAGGCAAGACCATTACCGAGCTGCTATCT
GAATACATCGCGCAGCTACCAGAGTAAATGAGCAAATGAATAAATGAGTAGATGAATTTTAGCGGCTAAA
GGAGGCGGCATGGAAAATCAAGAACAACCAGGCACCGACGCCGTGGAATGCCCCATGTGTGGAGGAACGG
GCGGTTGGCCAGGCGTAAGCGGCTGGGTTGCCTGCCGGCCCTGCAATGGCACTGGAACCCCCAAGCCCGA
GGAATCGGCGTGAGCGGTCGCAAACCATCCGGCCCGGTACAAATCGGCGCGGCGCTGGGTGATGACCTGG
TGGAGAAGTTGAAGGCCGCGCAGGCCGCCCAGCGGCAACGCATCGAGGCAGAAGCACGCCCCGGTGAATC
GTGGCAAGCGGCCGCTGATCGAATCCGCAAAGAATCCCGGCAACCGCCGGCAGCCGGTGCGCCGTCGATT
AGGAAGCCGCCCAAGGGCGACGAGCAACCAGATTTTTTCGTTCCGATGCTCTATGACGTGGGCACCCGCG
ATAGTCGCAGCATCATGGACGTGGCCGTTTTCCGTCTGTCGAAGCGTGACCGACGAGCTGGCGAGGTGAT
CCGCTACGAGCTTCCAGACGGGCACGTAGAGGTTTCCGCAGGGCCGGCCGGCATGGCCAGTGTGTGGGAT
TACGACCTGGTACTGATGGCGGTTTCCCATCTAACCGAATCCATGAACCGATACCGGGAAGGGAAGGGAG
ACAAGCCCGGCCGCGTGTTCCGTCCACACGTTGCGGACGTACTCAAGTTCTGCCGGCGAGCCGATGGCGG
AAAGCAGAAAGACGACCTGGTAGAAACCTGCATTCGGTTAAACACCACGCACGTTGCCATGCAGCGTACG
AAGAAGGCCAAGAACGGCCGCCTGGTGACGGTATCCGAGGGTGAAGCCTTGATTAGCCGCTACAAGATCG
TAAAGAGCGAAACCGGGCGGCCGGAGTACATCGAGATCGAGCTAGCTGATTGGATGTACCGCGAGATCAC
AGAAGGCAAGAACCCGGACGTGCTGACGGTTCACCCCGATTACTTTTTGATCGATCCCGGCATCGGCCGT
TTTCTCTACCGCCTGGCACGCCGCGCCGCAGGCAAGGCAGAAGCCAGATGGTTGTTCAAGACGATCTACG
AACGCAGTGGCAGCGCCGGAGAGTTCAAGAAGTTCTGTTTCACCGTGCGCAAGCTGATCGGGTCAAATGA
CCTGCCGGAGTACGATTTGAAGGAGGAGGCGGGGCAGGCTGGCCCGATCCTAGTCATGCGCTACCGCAAC
CTGATCGAGGGCGAAGCATCCGCCGGTTCCTAATGTACGGAGCAGATGCTAGGGCAAATTGCCCTAGCAG
GGGAAAAAGGTCGAAAAGGCCTCTTTCCTGTGGATAGCACGTACATTGGGAACCCAAAGCCGTACATTGG
GAACCGGAACCCGTACATTGGGAACCCAAAGCCGTACATTGGGAACCGGTCACACATGTAAGTGACTGAT
ATAAAAGAGAAAAAAGGCGATTTTTCCGCCTAAAACTCTTTAAAACTTATTAAAACTCTTAAAACCCGCC
TGGCCTGTGCATAACTGTCTGGCCAGCGCACAGCCCAAGAGCTGCAAAAAGCGCCTACCCTTCGGTCGCT
GCGCTCCCTACGCCCCGCCGCTTCGCGTCGGCCTATCGCGGCCGCTGGCCGCTCAAAAATGGCTGGCCTA
CGGCCAGGCAATCTACCAGGGCGCGGACAAGCCGCGCCGTCGCCACTCGACCGCCGGCGCCCACATCAAG
GCACCCTGCCTCGCGCGTTTCGGTGATGACGGTGAAAACCTCTGACACATGCAGCTCCCGGAAACGGTCA
CAGCTTGTCTGTAAGCGGATGCCGGGAGCAGACAAGCCCGTCAGGGCGCGTCAGCGGGTGTTGGCGGGTG
TCGGGGCGCAGCCATGACCCAGTCACGTAGCGATAGCGGAGTGTATACTGGCTTAACTATGCGGCATCAG
AGCAGATTGTACTGAGAGTGCACCATATGCGGTGTGAAATACCGCACAGATGCGTAAGGAGAAAATACCG
CATCAGGCCCTCTTCCGCTTCCTCGCTCACTGACTCGCTGCGCTCGGTCGTTCGGCTGCGGCGAGCGGTA
TCAGCTCACTCAAAGGCGGTAATACGGTTATCCACAGAATCAGGGGATAACGCAGGAAAGAACATGTGAG
CAAAAGGCCAGCAAAAGGCCAGGAACCGTAAAAAGGCCGCGTTGCTGGCGTTTTTCCATAGGCTCCGCCC
CCCTGACGAGCATCACAAAAATCGACGCTCAAGTCAGAGGTGGCGAAACCCGACAGGACTATAAAGATAC
CAGGCGTTTCCCCCTGGAAGCTCCCTCGTGCGCTCTCCTGTTCCGACCCTGCCGCTTACCGGATACCTGT
CCGCCTTTCTCCCTTCGGGAAGCGTGGCGCTTTCTCATAGCTCACGCTGTAGGTATCTCAGTTCGGTGTA
GGTCGTTCGCTCCAAGCTGGGCTGTGTGCACGAACCCCCCGTTCAGCCCGACCGCTGCGCCTTATCCGGT
AACTATCGTCTTGAGTCCAACCCGGTAAGACACGACTTATCGCCACTGGCAGCAGCCACTGGTAACAGGA
TTAGCAGAGCGAGGTAT
Features (pLannotate 1.2.2; 27 found; start..end, strand, type, name):
    291..1085    -  CDS            KanR: aminoglycoside phosphotransferase; aphA-3; confers resistance to kanamycin
   1510..1534    +  misc_feature   LB T-DNA repeat: left border repeat from nopaline C58 T-DNA
   1612..1786    -  polyA_signal   CaMV poly(A) signal: cauliflower mosaic virus polyadenylation signal
   1827..2852    -  CDS            HygR: aminoglycoside phosphotransferase from E. coli; aph(4)-Ia; confers resistance to hygromycin
   2919..3595    -  promoter       CaMV 35S promoter (enhanced): cauliflower mosaic virus 35S promoter with a duplicated enhancer region
   3685..3773    +  CDS            lacI (fragment): lac repressor; lacI; The lac repressor binds to the lac operator to inhibit transcription in E. coli. This inhibition can be relieved by adding lactose or isopropyl-β-D-thiogalactopyranoside (IPTG).
   3786..3807    +  protein_bind   CAP binding site: CAP binding activates transcription in the presence of cAMP. E. coli catabolite activator protein
   3822..3852    +  promoter       lac promoter: promoter for the E. coli lac operon
   3856..3878    +  protein_bind   lac operator (fragment): The lac repressor binds to the lac operator to inhibit transcription in E. coli. This inhibition can be relieved by adding lactose or isopropyl-β-D-thiogalactopyranoside (IPTG). lac repressor encoded by lacI
   4242..4298    +  CDS            MP_BEYDV (fragment): Protein inferred from homology: Swiss-Prot protein existence level 3. Involved in the viral transport within, and between cells. From Bean yellow dwarf virus (BeYDV).
   4321..4445    +  protein_bind   attR1: mutant version of attR; recombination site for the Gateway® LR reaction LR Clonase™
   4470..4500    +  promoter       lac UV5 promoter: E. coli lac promoter with an "up" mutation
   4524..4553    +  promoter       cat promoter (fragment): promoter of the E. coli cat gene encoding chloramphenicol acetyltransferase
   4554..5234    +  CDS            CmR: chloramphenicol acetyltransferase confers resistance to chloramphenicol
   5391..5549    +  CDS            ccdA (fragment): CCDA_ECO57 - Also known as H, letA. Experimental evidence at protein level: Swiss-Prot protein existence level 1. Antitoxin component of a type II toxin-antitoxin (TA) system which inhibits the post-segregational killing (PSK) of plasmid-free cells, also referred to as a plasmid addiction system. Binds to and blocks the activity of CcdB; will also remove bound CcdB protein from the CcdB-GyrA complex by forming a CcdA-CcdB complex, a process termed rejuvenation. Functions as a transcriptional corepressor for the ccdAB operon, repression also requires CcdB (By similarity). From Escherichia coli
   5554..5859    +  CDS            ccdB: CcdB, a bacterial toxin that poisons DNA gyrase; ccdB; Plasmids containing the ccdB gene cannot be propagated in standard E. coli strains.
   5900..6024    -  protein_bind   attR2: mutant version of attR; recombination site for the Gateway® LR reaction LR Clonase™
   6458..7333    -  CDS            REPA_BEYDV: Experimental evidence at protein level: Swiss-Prot protein existence level 1. Implicated in enhancement of V-sense gene expression. Acts a an inhibitor of C-sense gene transcription. From Bean yellow dwarf virus (BeYDV).
   7628..7684    +  CDS            MP_BEYDV (fragment): Protein inferred from homology: Swiss-Prot protein existence level 3. Involved in the viral transport within, and between cells. From Bean yellow dwarf virus (BeYDV).
   7707..7731    +  misc_feature   RB T-DNA repeat: right border repeat from nopaline C58 T-DNA
   8071..8472    +  CDS            Y4CG_SINFN (fragment): Protein inferred from homology: Swiss-Prot protein existence level 3. From Sinorhizobium fredii (strain NBRC 101917 / NGR234).
   9032..9661    +  CDS            pVS1 StaA: stability protein from the Pseudomonas plasmid pVS1 (Heeb et al., 2000)
  10090..11163   +  CDS            pVS1 RepA: replication protein from the Pseudomonas plasmid pVS1 (Heeb et al., 2000)
  11229..11423   +  rep_origin     pVS1 oriV: origin of replication for the Pseudomonas plasmid pVS1 (Heeb et al., 2000)
  11626..11665   +  CDS            rop (fragment): Rop protein, which maintains plasmids at low copy number; rop
  11767..11907   +  misc_feature   bom: basis of mobility region from pBR322
  12093..204     -  rep_origin     ori (across the origin): high-copy-number ColE1/pMB1/pBR322/pUC origin of replication
