[The description below was written by a language model from this plasmid's Addgene catalogue record and pLannotate feature annotations shown in this document.]
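Description:
pTRANS_211 is an empty T-DNA binary vector built on a pCAMBIA backbone and intended as a destination plasmid for plant transformation, with the added feature that its cargo region sits inside a bean yellow dwarf virus (BeYDV) geminiviral replicon. It belongs to a modular plant genome-engineering toolkit. The backbone carries a ColE1/pBR322-type origin with the bom mobilisation region for high-copy propagation in E. coli. It also carries the pVS1 oriV, RepA and StaA functions, which allow stable maintenance in Agrobacterium. Bacterial selection is by kanamycin through the aphA-3 gene. The depositor notes that BsaI, Esp3I and SapI sites were removed from the backbone, which fits its use as a recipient for type IIS (Golden Gate-style) assembly.

Next to the nopaline-type left border is the plant selection cassette: a hygromycin phosphotransferase gene driven by an enhanced (duplicated-enhancer) CaMV 35S promoter and ended by the CaMV polyadenylation signal. The rest of the T-DNA, up to the right border, is bracketed by two short repeated BeYDV segments annotated as movement-protein fragments. These probably mark the repeated viral intergenic regions that define the replicon, although the table does not label them as such. A BeYDV Rep/RepA coding region also lies within this interval; in geminiviral systems this protein releases and amplifies the flanked DNA as a circular episome in plant cells.

The cloning position holds a placeholder cassette flanked by attR1 and attR2, containing chloramphenicol resistance and the ccdB toxin. This explains why a ccdB-tolerant strain is required, and it gives counter-selection when the cassette is replaced by an insert. No gene of interest is present. Such replicons are typically used to deliver nuclease reagents and high-copy repair templates, though the record itself states only the transformation purpose.
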