Addgene plasmid #91110: pTRANS_211
Purpose: (Empty Backbone) Transformation, Type: T-DNA, Plant Selection: 2x35S:hpt II, Viral Replication: BeYDV
Depositing lab: Daniel Voytas. Depositing organization: University of Minnesota. Publication: A multi-purpose toolkit to enable advanced genome engineering in plants. Cermak T, Curtin SJ, Gil-Humanes J, Cegan R, Kono TJY, Konecna E, Belanto JJ, Starker CG, Mathre JW, Greenstein RL, Voytas DF. Plant Cell. 2017 May 18. pii: tpc.00922.2016. doi: 10.1105/tpc.16.00922. PubMed 28522548.
Backbone
  Vector backbone: pCAMBIA
  Vector type: Plant Expression
  Selectable markers: Hygromycin
Growth in bacteria
  Bacterial resistance: Kanamycin, 50 μg/mL
  Growth temperature: 37°C
  Growth strain: ccdB Survival
  Copy number: High Copy
Gene/Insert
  Gene/Insert name: None
Terms and licenses: Academic/Nonprofit Terms; Industry Terms: Not Available to Industry
Depositor comments: BsaI, Esp3I and SapI sites removed from the backbone
How to cite: pTRANS_211 was a gift from Daniel Voytas (Addgene plasmid # 91110 ; http://n2t.net/addgene:91110 ; RRID:Addgene_91110)
